LOCUS       Exported 4169 bp ds-DNA circular SYN 12-MAY-2021
DEFINITION  gateway entry vector for expressing nuclear miniTurbo-YFP under a
            promoter of choice.
ACCESSION   .
VERSION     .
KEYWORDS    pENTR_L1-miniTurbo-YFP-NLS-STOP-L2
SOURCE      synthetic DNA construct
  ORGANISM  synthetic DNA construct
REFERENCE   1 (bases 1 to 4169)
  AUTHORS   Mair A, Xu SL, Branon TC, Ting AY, Bergmann DC
  TITLE     Proximity labeling of protein complexes and cell type-specific
            organellar proteomes in Arabidopsis enabled by TurboID.
  JOURNAL   Elife. 2019 Sep 19;8. pii: 47864. doi: 10.7554/eLife.47864.
  PUBMED    31535972
REFERENCE   2 (bases 1 to 4169)
  AUTHORS   .
  TITLE     Direct Submission
  JOURNAL   Exported May 12, 2021 from SnapGene Server 1.1.58
            http://www.snapgene.com
FEATURES             Location/Qualifiers
     source          1..4169
                     /organism="synthetic DNA construct"
                     /mol_type="other DNA"
     protein_bind    complement(17..116)
                     /gene="mutant version of attL"
                     /label=attL2
                     /bound_moiety="LR Clonase(TM)"
                     /note="recombination site for the Gateway(R) LR reaction"
     primer_bind     complement(133..152)
                     /label=T7
                     /note="T7 promoter, forward primer"
     promoter        complement(134..152)
                     /label=T7 promoter
                     /note="promoter for bacteriophage T7 RNA polymerase"
     primer_bind     complement(157..173)
                     /label=M13 rev
                     /note="common sequencing primer, one of multiple similar
                     variants"
     primer_bind     complement(157..173)
                     /label=M13 Reverse
                     /note="In lacZ gene. Also called M13-rev"
     primer_bind     complement(275..294)
                     /label=pENTR-R
                     /note="pENTR vectors, reverse primer"
     CDS             286..1095
                     /codon_start=1
                     /gene="aph(3')-Ia"
                     /product="aminoglycoside phosphotransferase"
                     /label=KanR
                     /note="confers resistance to kanamycin in bacteria or G418
                     (Geneticin(R)) in eukaryotes"
                     /translation="MSHIQRETSRPRLNSNMDADLYGYKWARDNVGQSGATIYRLYGKP
                     DAPELFLKHGKGSVANDVTDEMVRLNWLTEFMPLPTIKHFIRTPDDAWLLTTAIPGKTA
                     FQVLEEYPDSGENIVDALAVFLRRLHSIPVCNCPFNSDRVFRLAQAQSRMNNGLVDASD
                     FDDERNGWPVEQVWKEMHKLLPFSPDSVVTHGDFSLDNLIFDEGKLIGCIDVGRVGIAD
                     RYQDLAILWNCLGEFSPSLQKRLFQKYGIDNPDMNKLQFHLMLDEFF"
     primer_bind     complement(353..372)
                     /label=Kan-R
                     /note="Kanamycin resistance gene, reverse primer"
     rep_origin      1242..1830
                     /direction=RIGHT
                     /label=ori
                     /note="high-copy-number ColE1/pMB1/pBR322/pUC origin of
                     replication"
     primer_bind     1731..1750
                     /label=pBR322ori-F
                     /note="pBR322 origin, forward primer"
     primer_bind     1984..2001
                     /label=L4440
                     /note="L4440 vector, forward primer"
     terminator      2160..2187
                     /label=rrnB T2 terminator
                     /note="transcription terminator T2 from the E. coli rrnB
                     gene"
     terminator      2279..2365
                     /gene="Escherichia coli rrnB"
                     /label=rrnB T1 terminator
                     /note="transcription terminator T1 from the E. coli rrnB
                     gene"
     primer_bind     2414..2436
                     /label=M13/pUC Forward
                     /note="In lacZ gene"
     primer_bind     2428..2445
                     /label=M13 Forward
                     /note="In lacZ gene. Also called M13-F20 or M13 (-21)
                     Forward"
     primer_bind     2429..2445
                     /label=M13 fwd
                     /note="common sequencing primer, one of multiple similar
                     variants"
     protein_bind    2461..2560
                     /gene="mutant version of attL"
                     /label=attL1
                     /bound_moiety="LR Clonase(TM)"
                     /note="recombination site for the Gateway(R) LR reaction"
     CDS             2574..2615
                     /codon_start=1
                     /product="epitope tag from simian virus 5"
                     /label=V5 tag
                     /translation="GKPIPNPLLGLDST"
     CDS             2622..3392
                     /codon_start=1
                     /product="N-terminally truncated mutant of the E. coli
                     biotin ligase BioID engineered for improved catalytic
                     efficiency (Branon et al., 2018)"
                     /label=miniTurbo
                     /translation="IPLLNAKQILGQLDGGSVAVLPVVDSTNQYLLDRIGELKSGDACI
                     AEYQQAGRGSRGRKWFSPFGANLYLSMFWRLKRGPAAIGLGPVIGIVMAEALRKLGADK
                     VRVKWPNDLYLQDRKLAGILVELAGITGDAAQIVIGAGINVAMRRVEESVVNQGWITLQ
                     EAGINLDRNTLAAMLIRELRAALELFEQEGLAPYLSRWEKLDNFINRPVKLIIGDKEIF
                     GISRGIDKQGALLLEQDGVIKPWMGGEISLRSAEK"
     CDS             3420..4136
                     /codon_start=1
                     /product="enhanced YFP"
                     /label=EYFP
                     /note="mammalian codon-optimized"
                     /translation="MVSKGEELFTGVVPILVELDGDVNGHKFSVSGEGEGDATYGKLTL
                     KFICTTGKLPVPWPTLVTTFGYGLQCFARYPDHMKQHDFFKSAMPEGYVQERTIFFKDD
                     GNYKTRAEVKFEGDTLVNRIELKGIDFKEDGNILGHKLEYNYNSHNVYIMADKQKNGIK
                     VNFKIRHNIEDGSVQLADHYQQNTPIGDGPVLLPDNHYLSYQSALSKDPNEKRDHMVLL
                     EFVTAAGITLGMDELYK"
     primer_bind     complement(3465..3486)
                     /label=EGFP-N
                     /note="EGFP, reverse primer"
     primer_bind     complement(3726..3745)
                     /label=EXFP-R
                     /note="For distinguishing EGFP variants, reverse primer"
     primer_bind     4073..4094
                     /label=EGFP-C
                     /note="EGFP, forward primer"
     CDS             4146..4166
                     /codon_start=1
                     /product="nuclear localization signal of SV40 (simian virus
                     40) large T antigen"
                     /label=SV40 NLS
                     /translation="PKKKRKV"
ORIGIN
        1 aagggtgggc gcgccgaccc agctttcttg tacaaagttg gcattataag aaagcattgc
       61 ttatcaattt gttgcaacga acaggtcact atcagtcaaa ataaaatcat tatttgccat
      121 ccagctgata tcccctatag tgagtcgtat tacatggtca tagctgtttc ctggcagctc
      181 tggcccgtgt ctcaaaatct ctgatgttac attgcacaag ataaaaatat atcatcatga
      241 acaataaaac tgtctgctta cataaacagt aatacaaggg gtgttatgag ccatattcaa
      301 cgggaaacgt cgaggccgcg attaaattcc aacatggatg ctgatttata tgggtataaa
      361 tgggctcgcg ataatgtcgg gcaatcaggt gcgacaatct atcgcttgta tgggaagccc
      421 gatgcgccag agttgtttct gaaacatggc aaaggtagcg ttgccaatga tgttacagat
      481 gagatggtca gactaaactg gctgacggaa tttatgcctc ttccgaccat caagcatttt
      541 atccgtactc ctgatgatgc atggttactc accactgcga tccccggaaa aacagcattc
      601 caggtattag aagaatatcc tgattcaggt gaaaatattg ttgatgcgct ggcagtgttc
      661 ctgcgccggt tgcattcgat tcctgtttgt aattgtcctt ttaacagcga tcgcgtattt
      721 cgtctcgctc aggcgcaatc acgaatgaat aacggtttgg ttgatgcgag tgattttgat
      781 gacgagcgta atggctggcc tgttgaacaa gtctggaaag aaatgcataa acttttgcca
      841 ttctcaccgg attcagtcgt cactcatggt gatttctcac ttgataacct tatttttgac
      901 gaggggaaat taataggttg tattgatgtt ggacgagtcg gaatcgcaga ccgataccag
      961 gatcttgcca tcctatggaa ctgcctcggt gagttttctc cttcattaca gaaacggctt
     1021 tttcaaaaat atggtattga taatcctgat atgaataaat tgcagtttca tttgatgctc
     1081 gatgagtttt tctaatcaga attggttaat tggttgtaac actggcagag cattacgctg
     1141 acttgacggg acggcgcaag ctcatgacca aaatccctta acgtgagtta cgcgtcgttc
     1201 cactgagcgt cagaccccgt agaaaagatc aaaggatctt cttgagatcc tttttttctg
     1261 cgcgtaatct gctgcttgca aacaaaaaaa ccaccgctac cagcggtggt ttgtttgccg
     1321 gatcaagagc taccaactct ttttccgaag gtaactggct tcagcagagc gcagatacca
     1381 aatactgtcc ttctagtgta gccgtagtta ggccaccact tcaagaactc tgtagcaccg
     1441 cctacatacc tcgctctgct aatcctgtta ccagtggctg ctgccagtgg cgataagtcg
     1501 tgtcttaccg ggttggactc aagacgatag ttaccggata aggcgcagcg gtcgggctga
     1561 acggggggtt cgtgcacaca gcccagcttg gagcgaacga cctacaccga actgagatac
     1621 ctacagcgtg agcattgaga aagcgccacg cttcccgaag ggagaaaggc ggacaggtat
     1681 ccggtaagcg gcagggtcgg aacaggagag cgcacgaggg agcttccagg gggaaacgcc
     1741 tggtatcttt atagtcctgt cgggtttcgc cacctctgac ttgagcgtcg atttttgtga
     1801 tgctcgtcag gggggcggag cctatggaaa aacgccagca acgcggcctt tttacggttc
     1861 ctggcctttt gctggccttt tgctcacatg ttctttcctg cgttatcccc tgattctgtg
     1921 gataaccgta ttaccgcctt tgagtgagct gataccgctc gccgcagccg aacgaccgag
     1981 cgcagcgagt cagtgagcga ggaagcggaa gagcgcccaa tacgcaaacc gcctctcccc
     2041 gcgcgttggc cgattcatta atgcagctgg cacgacaggt ttcccgactg gaaagcgggc
     2101 agtgagcgca acgcaattaa tacgcgtacc gctagccagg aagagtttgt agaaacgcaa
     2161 aaaggccatc cgtcaggatg gccttctgct tagtttgatg cctggcagtt tatggcgggc
     2221 gtcctgcccg ccaccctccg ggccgttgct tcacaacgtt caaatccgct cccggcggat
     2281 ttgtcctact caggagagcg ttcaccgaca aacaacagat aaaacgaaag gcccagtctt
     2341 ccgactgagc ctttcgtttt atttgatgcc tggcagttcc ctactctcgc gttaacgcta
     2401 gcatggatgt tttcccagtc acgacgttgt aaaacgacgg ccagtcttaa gctcgggccc
     2461 caaataatga ttttattttg actgatagtg acctgttcgt tgcaacaaat tgatgagcaa
     2521 tgctttttta taatgccaac tttgtacaaa aaagcaggct ccgcggccgc atgggcaagc
     2581 ccatccccaa ccccctgctg ggcctggaca gcaccgctag catcccgctg ctgaacgcta
     2641 aacagattct gggacagctg gacggcggga gcgtggcagt cctgcctgtg gtcgactcca
     2701 ccaatcagta cctgctggat cgaatcggcg agctgaagag tggggatgct tgcattgcag
     2761 aatatcagca ggcagggaga ggaagcagag ggaggaaatg gttctctcct tttggagcta
     2821 acctgtacct gagtatgttt tggcgcctga agcggggacc agcagcaatc ggcctgggcc
     2881 cggtcatcgg aattgtcatg gcagaagcgc tgcgaaagct gggagcagac aaggtgcgag
     2941 tcaaatggcc caatgacctg tatctgcagg atagaaagct ggcaggcatc ctggtggagc
     3001 tggccggaat aacaggcgat gctgcacaga tcgtcattgg cgccgggatt aacgtggcta
     3061 tgaggcgcgt ggaggaaagc gtggtcaatc agggctggat cacactgcag gaagcaggga
     3121 ttaacctgga caggaatact ctggccgcta tgctgatccg agagctgcgg gcagccctgg
     3181 aactgttcga gcaggaaggc ctggctccat atctgtcacg gtgggagaag ctggataact
     3241 tcatcaatag acccgtgaag ctgatcattg gggacaaaga gattttcggg attagccggg
     3301 ggattgataa acagggagcc ctgctgctgg aacaggacgg agttatcaaa ccctggatgg
     3361 gcggagaaat cagtctgcgg tctgccgaaa agggaggcgg tggaagcggc ggaggttcca
     3421 tggtgagcaa gggcgaggag ctgttcaccg gggtggtgcc catcctggtc gagctggacg
     3481 gcgacgtaaa cggccacaag ttcagcgtgt ccggcgaggg cgagggcgat gccacctacg
     3541 gcaagctgac cctgaagttc atctgcacca ccggcaagct gcccgtgccc tggcccaccc
     3601 tcgtgaccac cttcggctac ggcctgcagt gcttcgcccg ctaccccgac cacatgaagc
     3661 agcacgactt cttcaagtcc gccatgcccg aaggctacgt ccaggagcgc accatcttct
     3721 tcaaggacga cggcaactac aagacccgcg ccgaggtgaa gttcgagggc gacaccctgg
     3781 tgaaccgcat cgagctgaag ggcatcgact tcaaggagga cggcaacatc ctggggcaca
     3841 agctggagta caactacaac agccacaacg tctatatcat ggccgacaag cagaagaacg
     3901 gcatcaaggt gaacttcaag atccgccaca acatcgagga cggcagcgtg cagctcgccg
     3961 accactacca gcagaacacc cccatcggcg acggccccgt gctgctgccc gacaaccact
     4021 acctgagcta ccagtccgcc ctgagcaaag accccaacga gaagcgcgat cacatggtcc
     4081 tgctggagtt cgtgaccgcc gccgggatca ctctcggcat ggacgagctg tacaaggctt
     4141 cggatccaaa aaagaagaga aaggtatag
//
