>Addgene plasmid #127362 | pENTR_L1-miniTurbo-YFP-NLS-STOP-L2 | addgene full sequence | sequence record 246307 | Addgene NGS Result
CTTAAGCTCGGGCCCCAAATAATGATTTTATTTTGACTGATAGTGACCTGTTCGTTGCAACAAATTGATG
AGCAATGCTTTTTTATAATGCCAACTTTGTACAAAAAAGCAGGCTCCGCGGCCGCATGGGCAAGCCCATC
CCCAACCCCCTGCTGGGCCTGGACAGCACCGCTAGCATCCCGCTGCTGAACGCTAAACAGATTCTGGGAC
AGCTGGACGGCGGGAGCGTGGCAGTCCTGCCTGTGGTCGACTCCACCAATCAGTACCTGCTGGATCGAAT
CGGCGAGCTGAAGAGTGGGGATGCTTGCATTGCAGAATATCAGCAGGCAGGGAGAGGAAGCAGAGGGAGG
AAATGGTTCTCTCCTTTTGGAGCTAACCTGTACCTGAGTATGTTTTGGCGCCTGAAGCGGGGACCAGCAG
CAATCGGCCTGGGCCCGGTCATCGGAATTGTCATGGCAGAAGCGCTGCGAAAGCTGGGAGCAGACAAGGT
GCGAGTCAAATGGCCCAATGACCTGTATCTGCAGGATAGAAAGCTGGCAGGCATCCTGGTGGAGCTGGCC
GGAATAACAGGCGATGCTGCACAGATCGTCATTGGCGCCGGGATTAACGTGGCTATGAGGCGCGTGGAGG
AAAGCGTGGTCAATCAGGGCTGGATCACACTGCAGGAAGCAGGGATTAACCTGGACAGGAATACTCTGGC
CGCTATGCTGATCCGAGAGCTGCGGGCAGCCCTGGAACTGTTCGAGCAGGAAGGCCTGGCTCCATATCTG
TCACGGTGGGAGAAGCTGGATAACTTCATCAATAGACCCGTGAAGCTGATCATTGGGGACAAAGAGATTT
TCGGGATTAGCCGGGGGATTGATAAACAGGGAGCCCTGCTGCTGGAACAGGACGGAGTTATCAAACCCTG
GATGGGCGGAGAAATCAGTCTGCGGTCTGCCGAAAAGGGAGGCGGTGGAAGCGGCGGAGGTTCCATGGTG
AGCAAGGGCGAGGAGCTGTTCACCGGGGTGGTGCCCATCCTGGTCGAGCTGGACGGCGACGTAAACGGCC
ACAAGTTCAGCGTGTCCGGCGAGGGCGAGGGCGATGCCACCTACGGCAAGCTGACCCTGAAGTTCATCTG
CACCACCGGCAAGCTGCCCGTGCCCTGGCCCACCCTCGTGACCACCTTCGGCTACGGCCTGCAGTGCTTC
GCCCGCTACCCCGACCACATGAAGCAGCACGACTTCTTCAAGTCCGCCATGCCCGAAGGCTACGTCCAGG
AGCGCACCATCTTCTTCAAGGACGACGGCAACTACAAGACCCGCGCCGAGGTGAAGTTCGAGGGCGACAC
CCTGGTGAACCGCATCGAGCTGAAGGGCATCGACTTCAAGGAGGACGGCAACATCCTGGGGCACAAGCTG
GAGTACAACTACAACAGCCACAACGTCTATATCATGGCCGACAAGCAGAAGAACGGCATCAAGGTGAACT
TCAAGATCCGCCACAACATCGAGGACGGCAGCGTGCAGCTCGCCGACCACTACCAGCAGAACACCCCCAT
CGGCGACGGCCCCGTGCTGCTGCCCGACAACCACTACCTGAGCTACCAGTCCGCCCTGAGCAAAGACCCC
AACGAGAAGCGCGATCACATGGTCCTGCTGGAGTTCGTGACCGCCGCCGGGATCACTCTCGGCATGGACG
AGCTGTACAAGGCTTCGGATCCAAAAAAGAAGAGAAAGGTATAGAAGGGTGGGCGCGCCGACCCAGCTTT
CTTGTACAAAGTTGGCATTATAAGAAAGCATTGCTTATCAATTTGTTGCAACGAACAGGTCACTATCAGT
CAAAATAAAATCATTATTTGCCATCCAGCTGATATCCCCTATAGTGAGTCGTATTACATGGTCATAGCTG
TTTCCTGGCAGCTCTGGCCCGTGTCTCAAAATCTCTGATGTTACATTGCACAAGATAAAAATATATCATC
ATGAACAATAAAACTGTCTGCTTACATAAACAGTAATACAAGGGGTGTTATGAGCCATATTCAACGGGAA
ACGTCGAGGCCGCGATTAAATTCCAACATGGATGCTGATTTATATGGGTATAAATGGGCTCGCGATAATG
TCGGGCAATCAGGTGCGACAATCTATCGCTTGTATGGGAAGCCCGATGCGCCAGAGTTGTTTCTGAAACA
TGGCAAAGGTAGCGTTGCCAATGATGTTACAGATGAGATGGTCAGACTAAACTGGCTGACGGAATTTATG
CCTCTTCCGACCATCAAGCATTTTATCCGTACTCCTGATGATGCATGGTTACTCACCACTGCGATCCCCG
GAAAAACAGCATTCCAGGTATTAGAAGAATATCCTGATTCAGGTGAAAATATTGTTGATGCGCTGGCAGT
GTTCCTGCGCCGGTTGCATTCGATTCCTGTTTGTAATTGTCCTTTTAACAGCGATCGCGTATTTCGTCTC
GCTCAGGCGCAATCACGAATGAATAACGGTTTGGTTGATGCGAGTGATTTTGATGACGAGCGTAATGGCT
GGCCTGTTGAACAAGTCTGGAAAGAAATGCATAAACTTTTGCCATTCTCACCGGATTCAGTCGTCACTCA
TGGTGATTTCTCACTTGATAACCTTATTTTTGACGAGGGGAAATTAATAGGTTGTATTGATGTTGGACGA
GTCGGAATCGCAGACCGATACCAGGATCTTGCCATCCTATGGAACTGCCTCGGTGAGTTTTCTCCTTCAT
TACAGAAACGGCTTTTTCAAAAATATGGTATTGATAATCCTGATATGAATAAATTGCAGTTTCATTTGAT
GCTCGATGAGTTTTTCTAATCAGAATTGGTTAATTGGTTGTAACACTGGCAGAGCATTACGCTGACTTGA
CGGGACGGCGCAAGCTCATGACCAAAATCCCTTAACGTGAGTTACGCGTCGTTCCACTGAGCGTCAGACC
CCGTAGAAAAGATCAAAGGATCTTCTTGAGATCCTTTTTTTCTGCGCGTAATCTGCTGCTTGCAAACAAA
AAAACCACCGCTACCAGCGGTGGTTTGTTTGCCGGATCAAGAGCTACCAACTCTTTTTCCGAAGGTAACT
GGCTTCAGCAGAGCGCAGATACCAAATACTGTTCTTCTAGTGTAGCCGTAGTTAGGCCACCACTTCAAGA
ACTCTGTAGCACCGCCTACATACCTCGCTCTGCTAATCCTGTTACCAGTGGCTGCTGCCAGTGGCGATAA
GTCGTGTCTTACCGGGTTGGACTCAAGACGATAGTTACCGGATAAGGCGCAGCGGTCGGGCTGAACGGGG
GGTTCGTGCACACAGCCCAGCTTGGAGCGAACGACCTACACCGAACTGAGATACCTACAGCGTGAGCTAT
GAGAAAGCGCCACGCTTCCCGAAGGGAGAAAGGCGGACAGGTATCCGGTAAGCGGCAGGGTCGGAACAGG
AGAGCGCACGAGGGAGCTTCCAGGGGGAAACGCCTGGTATCTTTATAGTCCTGTCGGGTTTCGCCACCTC
TGACTTGAGCGTCGATTTTTGTGATGCTCGTCAGGGGGGCGGAGCCTATGGAAAAACGCCAGCAACGCGG
CCTTTTTACGGTTCCTGGCCTTTTGCTGGCCTTTTGCTCACATGTTCTTTCCTGCGTTATCCCCTGATTC
TGTGGATAACCGTATTACCGCCTTTGAGTGAGCTGATACCGCTCGCCGCAGCCGAACGACCGAGCGCAGC
GAGTCAGTGAGCGAGGAAGCGGAAGAGCGCCCAATACGCAAACCGCCTCTCCCCGCGCGTTGGCCGATTC
ATTAATGCAGCTGGCACGACAGGTTTCCCGACTGGAAAGCGGGCAGTGAGCGCAACGCAATTAATACGCG
TACCGCTAGCCAGGAAGAGTTTGTAGAAACGCAAAAAGGCCATCCGTCAGGATGGCCTTCTGCTTAGTTT
GATGCCTGGCAGTTTATGGCGGGCGTCCTGCCCGCCACCCTCCGGGCCGTTGCTTCACAACGTTCAAATC
CGCTCCCGGCGGATTTGTCCTACTCAGGAGAGCGTTCACCGACAAACAACAGATAAAACGAAAGGCCCAG
TCTTCCGACTGAGCCTTTCGTTTTATTTGATGCCTGGCAGTTCCCTACTCTCGCGTTAACGCTAGCATGG
ATGTTTTCCCAGTCACGACGTTGTAAAACGACGGCCAGT
Features (pLannotate 1.2.2; 12 found; start..end, strand, type, name):
     16..115     +  protein_bind   attL1: mutant version of attL; recombination site for the Gateway® LR reaction LR Clonase™
    177..947     +  CDS            miniTurbo: N-terminally truncated mutant of the E. coli biotin ligase BioID engineered for improved catalytic efficiency (Branon et al., 2018)
    975..1691    +  CDS            EYFP: EYFP is a basic (constitutively fluorescent) green/yellow fluorescent protein published in 1996, derived from Aequorea victoria. It is reported to be a very rapidly-maturing weak dimer with high acid sensitivity.
   1701..1721    +  CDS            SV40 NLS: nuclear localization signal of SV40 (simian virus 40) large T antigen
   1741..1840    -  protein_bind   attL2: mutant version of attL; recombination site for the Gateway® LR reaction LR Clonase™
   1858..1876    -  promoter       T7 promoter: promoter for bacteriophage T7 RNA polymerase
   2010..2819    +  CDS            KanR: aminoglycoside phosphotransferase; aph(3')-Ia; confers resistance to kanamycin in bacteria or G418 (Geneticin®) in eukaryotes
   2966..3554    +  rep_origin     ori: high-copy-number ColE1/pMB1/pBR322/pUC origin of replication
   3737..3829    +  CDS            lacI (fragment): lac repressor; lacI; The lac repressor binds to the lac operator to inhibit transcription in E. coli. This inhibition can be relieved by adding lactose or isopropyl-β-D-thiogalactopyranoside (IPTG).
   3884..3911    -  terminator     rrnB T2 terminator: transcription terminator T2 from the E. coli rrnB gene
   4043..4086    +  terminator     rrnB T1 terminator: Escherichia coli rrnB; transcription terminator T1 from the E. coli rrnB gene
   4133..4169    -  CDS            lacZα (fragment): LacZα fragment of β-galactosidase; lacZ fragment
