[The description below was written by a language model from this plasmid's Addgene catalogue record, the feature table of its GenBank file and pLannotate feature annotations shown in this document.]
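Description:
pENTR_L1-miniTurbo-YFP-NLS-STOP-L2 is a 4,169 bp Gateway entry clone built on a pENTR backbone. It is designed to donate a nuclear-targeted proximity-labeling enzyme into destination vectors, where a promoter of the user's choice will drive it. It is maintained in E. coli through a high-copy ColE1/pUC-type origin and selected with kanamycin via the aph(3')-Ia resistance gene. The rrnB T1 and T2 transcription terminators lie upstream of the attL1 site and insulate the cassette from read-through transcription from the backbone. M13 forward and reverse primer sites flank the attL sites for sequencing. A T7 promoter sits just outside attL2, pointing back toward the insert.

The payload lies between attL1 and attL2 and has no promoter of its own. It is a single fusion reading frame made up of an N-terminal V5 epitope tag, miniTurbo, a GS linker, enhanced YFP, the SV40 large T antigen nuclear localization signal and, as the name indicates, a stop codon. miniTurbo is a 771 bp, human-codon-optimized derivative of the E. coli biotin ligase BirA. It lacks the first 63 residues and carries a set of point mutations that raise its catalytic efficiency, so that it promiscuously biotinylates nearby proteins. An LR recombination transfers the cassette into a destination vector, either alone or together with a promoter entry clone. The expressed fusion can be followed by fluorescence or V5 detection and accumulates in the nucleus. The associated work applied TurboID-based labeling in Arabidopsis to map protein complexes and cell type-specific organellar proteomes. This fits use of the construct to profile nuclear proteomes or as a nuclear control for bait fusions. The two feature tables describe the same sequence with different start coordinates.
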