Addgene plasmid #127362: pENTR_L1-miniTurbo-YFP-NLS-STOP-L2
Purpose: gateway entry vector for expressing nuclear miniTurbo-YFP under a promoter of choice
Depositing lab: Dominique Bergmann. Depositing organization: Stanford University. Publication: Proximity labeling of protein complexes and cell type-specific organellar proteomes in Arabidopsis enabled by TurboID. Mair A, Xu SL, Branon TC, Ting AY, Bergmann DC. Elife. 2019 Sep 19;8. pii: 47864. doi: 10.7554/eLife.47864. PubMed 31535972.
Backbone
  Vector backbone: pENTR
  Total vector size (bp): 4169
  Vector type: gateway entry vector
Growth in bacteria
  Bacterial resistance: Kanamycin, 50 μg/mL
  Growth temperature: 37°C
  Growth strain: DH5alpha
  Copy number: High Copy
Gene/Insert
  Gene/Insert name: miniTurbo (BirA mutant)
  Species: BirA from E. coli, codon optimized for human and mutated
  Insert size (bp): 771
  Mutation: aa1-63 deleted; Q65P, I87V, R118S, E140K, Q141R, S150G, L151P, V160A, T192A, K194I, M209V, I305V
  Promoter: no promoter
  Tag / fusion protein: V5 (N terminal on insert); GS linker (C terminal on insert); YFP (C terminal on insert); NLS (C terminal on insert)
  Cloning method: Unknown
  Sequencing primers: 5′ M13 fw; 3′ M13 rv
Resource information
  A portion of this plasmid was derived from a plasmid made by: miniTurbo was obtained from Alice Ting's lab at Stanford University (cloned from V5-miniTurbo-NES_pCDNA3, Addgene catalog #107170).
Terms and licenses: Academic/Nonprofit Terms; Industry Terms: Not Available to Industry
How to cite: pENTR_L1-miniTurbo-YFP-NLS-STOP-L2 was a gift from Dominique Bergmann (Addgene plasmid # 127362 ; http://n2t.net/addgene:127362 ; RRID:Addgene_127362)
